>Addgene plasmid #167857 | NAX_CAGGS_CAS9_EBFP2 | addgene full sequence | sequence record 354038 | Addgene Partial NGS Result
AGGCGGAGAGGTGCGGCGGCAGCCAATCAGAGCGGCGCGCTCCGAAAGTTTCCTTTTATGGCGAGGCGGC
GGCGGCGGCGGCCCTATAAAAAGCGAAGCGCGCGGCGGGCGGGAGTCGCTGCGCGCTGCCTTCGCCCCGT
GCCCCGCTCCGCCGCCGCCTCGCGCCGCCCGCCCCGGCTCTGACTGACCGCGTTACTCCCACAGGTGAGC
GGGCGGGACGGCCCTTCTCCTCCGGGCTGTAATTAGCGCTTGGTTTAATGACGGCTTGTTTCTTTTCTGT
GGCTGCGTGAAAGCCTTGAGGGGCTCCGGGAGGGCCCTTTGTGCGGGGGGAGCGGCTCGGGGGGTGCGTG
CGTGTGTGTGTGCGTGGGGAGCGCCGCGTGCGGCTCCGCGCTGCCCGGCGGCTGTGAGCGCTGCGGGCGC
GGCGCGGGGCTTTTTGCGCTCCGCAGTGTGCGCGAGGGGAGCGCGGCCGGGGGCGGTGCCCCGCGGTGCG
GGGGGGGCTGCGAGGGGAACAAAGGCTGCGTGCGGGGTGTGTGCGTGGGGGGGTGAGCAGGGGGTGTGGG
CGCGTCGGTCGGGCTGCAACCCCCCCTGCACCCCCCTCCCCGAGTTGCTGAGCACGGCCCGGCTTCGGGT
GCGGGGCTCCGTACGGGGCGTGGCGCGGGGCTCGCCGTGCCGGGCGGGGGGTGGCGGCAGGTGGGGGTGC
CGGGCGGGGCGGGGCCGCCTCGGGCCGGGGAGGGCTCGGGGGAGGGGCGCGGCGGCCCCCGGAGCGCCGG
CGGCTGTCGAGGCGCGGCGAGCCGCAGCCATTGCCTTTTATGGTAATCGTGCGAGAGGGCGCAGGGACTT
CCTTTGTCCCAAATCTGTGCGGAGCCGAAATCTGGGAGGCGCCGCCGCACCCCCTCTAGCGGGCGCGGGG
CGAAGCGGTGCGGCGCCGGCAGGAAGGAAATGGGCGGGGAGGGCCTTCGTGCGTCGCCGCGCCGCCGTCC
CCTTCTCCCTCTCCAGCCTCGGGGCTGTCCGCGGGGGGACGGCTGCCTTCGGGGGGGACGGGGCAGGGCG
GGGTTCGGCTTCTGGCGTGTGACCGGCGGCTCTAGAGCCTCTGCTAACCATGTTCATGCCTTCTTCTTTT
TCCTACAGCTCCTGGGCAACGTGCTGGTTATTGTGCTGTCTCATCATTTTGGCAAAGAATCTAGATACCC
TCGTAAAGGTCTAGAGCTAGCGAATTCGAATTTGCCACCATGGACAAGAAGTACTCCATTGGGCTCGATA
TCGGCACAAACAGCGTCGGCTGGGCCGTCATTACGGACGAGTACAAGGTGCCGAGCAAAAAATTCAAAGT
TCTGGGCAATACCGATCGCCACAGCATAAAGAAGAACCTCATTGGCGCCCTCCTGTTCGACTCCGGGGAG
ACGGCCGAAGCCACGCGGCTCAAAAGAACAGCACGGCGCAGATATACCCGCAGAAAGAATCGGATCTGCT
ACCTGCAGGAGATCTTTAGTAATGAGATGGCTAAGGTGGATGACTCTTTCTTCCATAGGCTGGAGGAGTC
CTTTTTGGTGGAGGAGGATAAAAAGCACGAGCGCCACCCAATCTTTGGCAATATCGTGGACGAGGTGGCG
TACCATGAAAAGTACCCAACCATATATCATCTGAGGAAGAAGCTTGTAGACAGTACTGATAAGGCTGACT
TGCGGTTGATCTATCTCGCGCTGGCGCATATGATCAAATTTCGGGGACACTTCCTCATCGAGGGGGACCT
GAACCCAGACAACAGCGATGTCGACAAACTCTTTATCCAACTGGTTCAGACTTACAATCAGCTTTTCGAA
GAGAACCCGATCAACGCATCCGGAGTTGACGCCAAAGCAATCCTGAGCGCTAGGCTGTCCAAATCCCGGC
GGCTCGAAAACCTCATCGCACAGCTCCCTGGGGAGAAGAAGAACGGCCTGTTTGGTAATCTTATCGCCCT
GTCACTCGGGCTGACCCCCAACTTTAAATCTAACTTCGACCTGGCCGAAGATGCCAAGCTTCAACTGAGC
AAAGACACCTACGATGATGATCTCGACAATCTGCTGGCCCAGATCGGCGACCAGTACGCAGACCTTTTTT
TGGCGGCAAAGAACCTGTCAGACGCCATTCTGCTGAGTGATATTCTGCGAGTGAACACGGAGATCACCAA
AGCTCCGCTGAGCGCTAGTATGATCAAGCGCTATGATGAGCACCACCAAGACTTGACTTTGCTGAAGGCC
CTTGTCAGACAGCAACTGCCTGAGAAGTACAAGGAAATTTTCTTCGATCAGTCTAAAAATGGCTACGCCG
GATACATTGACGGCGGAGCAAGCCAGGAGGAATTTTACAAATTTATTAAGCCCATCTTGGAAAAAATGGA
CGGCACCGAGGAGCTGCTGGTAAAGCTTAACAGAGAAGATCTGTTGCGCAAACAGCGCACTTTCGACAAT
GGAAGCATCCCCCACCAGATTCACCTGGGCGAACTGCACGCTATCCTCAGGCGGCAAGAGGATTTCTACC
CCTTTTTGAAAGATAACAGGGAAAAGATTGAGAAAATCCTCACATTTCGGATACCCTACTATGTAGGCCC
CCTCGCCCGGGGAAATTCCAGATTCGCGTGGATGACTCGCAAATCAGAAGAGACCATCACTCCCTGGAAC
TTCGAGGAAGTCGTGGATAAGGGGGCCTCTGCCCAGTCCTTCATCGAAAGGATGACTAACTTTGATAAAA
ATCTGCCTAACGAAAAGGTGCTTCCTAAACACTCTCTGCTGTACGAGTACTTCACAGTTTATAACGAGCT
CACCAAGGTCAAATACGTCACAGAAGGGATGAGAAAGCCAGCATTCCTGTCTGGAGAGCAGAAGAAAGCT
ATCGTGGACCTCCTCTTCAAGACGAACCGGAAAGTTACCGTGAAACAGCTCAAAGAAGACTATTTCAAAA
AGATTGAATGTTTCGACTCTGTTGAAATCAGCGGAGTGGAGGATCGCTTCAACGCATCCCTGGGAACGTA
TCACGATCTCCTGAAAATCATTAAAGACAAGGACTTCCTGGACAATGAGGAGAACGAGGACATTCTTGAG
GACATTGTCCTCACCCTTACGTTGTTTGAAGATAGGGAGATGATTGAAGAACGCTTGAAAACTTACGCTC
ATCTCTTCGACGACAAAGTCATGAAACAGCTCAAGAGGCGCCGATATACAGGATGGGGGCGGCTGTCAAG
AAAACTGATCAATGGGATCCGAGACAAGCAGAGTGGAAAGACAATCCTGGATTTTCTTAAGTCCGATGGA
TTTGCCAACCGGAACTTCATGCAGTTGATCCATGATGACTCTCTCACCTTTAAGGAGGACATCCAGAAAG
CACAAGTTTCTGGCCAGGGGGACAGTCTTCACGAGCACATCGCTAATCTTGCAGGTAGCCCAGCTATCAA
AAAGGGAATACTGCAGACCGTTAAGGTCGTGGATGAACTCGTCAAAGTAATGGGAAGGCATAAGCCCGAG
AATATCGTTATCGAGATGGCCCGAGAGAACCAAACTACCCAGAAGGGACAGAAGAACAGTAGGGAAAGGA
TGAAGAGGATTGAAGAGGGTATAAAAGAACTGGGGTCCCAAATCCTTAAGGAACACCCAGTTGAAAACAC
CCAGCTTCAGAATGAGAAGCTCTACCTGTACTACCTGCAGAACGGCAGGGACATGTACGTGGATCAGGAA
CTGGACATCAATCGGCTCTCCGACTACGACGTGGATCATATCGTGCCCCAGTCTTTTCTCAAAGATGATT
CTATTGATAATAAAGTGTTGACAAGATCCGATAAAAATAGAGGGAAGAGTGATAACGTCCCCTCAGAAGA
AGTTGTCAAGAAAATGAAAAATTATTGGCGGCAGCTGCTGAACGCCAAACTGATCACACAACGGAAGTTC
GATAATCTGACTAAGGCTGAACGAGGTGGCCTGTCTGAGTTGGATAAAGCCGGCTTCATCAAAAGGCAGC
TTGTTGAGACACGCCAGATCACCAAGCACGTGGCCCAAATTCTCGATTCACGCATGAACACCAAGTACGA
TGAAAATGACAAACTGATTCGAGAGGTGAAAGTTATTACTCTGAAGTCTAAGCTGGTCTCAGATTTCAGA
AAGGACTTTCAGTTTTATAAGGTGAGAGAGATCAACAATTACCACCATGCGCATGATGCCTACCTGAATG
CAGTGGTAGGCACTGCACTTATCAAAAAATATCCCAAGCTTGAATCTGAATTTGTTTACGGAGACTATAA
AGTGTACGATGTTAGGAAAATGATCGCAAAGTCTGAGCAGGAAATAGGCAAGGCCACCGCTAAGTACTTC
TTTTACAGCAATATTATGAATTTTTTCAAGACCGAGATTACACTGGCCAATGGAGAGATTCGGAAGCGAC
CACTTATCGAAACAAACGGAGAAACAGGAGAAATCGTGTGGGACAAGGGTAGGGATTTCGCGACAGTCCG
GAAGGTCCTGTCCATGCCGCAGGTGAACATCGTTAAAAAGACCGAAGTACAGACCGGAGGCTTCTCCAAG
GAAAGTATCCTCCCGAAAAGGAACAGCGACAAGCTGATCGCACGCAAAAAAGATTGGGACCCCAAGAAAT
ACGGCGGATTCGATTCTCCTACAGTCGCTTACAGTGTACTGGTTGTGGCCAAAGTGGAGAAAGGGAAGTC
TAAAAAACTCAAAAGCGTCAAGGAACTGCTGGGCATCACAATCATGGAGCGATCAAGCTTCGAAAAAAAC
CCCATCGACTTTCTCGAGGCGAAAGGATATAAAGAGGTCAAAAAAGACCTCATCATTAAGCTTCCCAAGT
ACTCTCTCTTTGAGCTTGAAAACGGCCGGAAACGAATGCTCGCTAGTGCGGGCGAGCTGCAGAAAGGTAA
CGAGCTGGCACTGCCCTCTAAATACGTTAATTTCTTGTATCTGGCCAGCCACTATGAAAAGCTCAAAGGG
TCTCCCGAAGATAATGAGCAGAAGCAGCTGTTCGTGGAACAACACAAACACTACCTTGATGAGATCATCG
AGCAAATAAGCGAATTCTCCAAAAGAGTGATCCTCGCCGACGCTAACCTCGATAAGGTGCTTTCTGCTTA
CAATAAGCACAGGGATAAGCCCATCAGGGAGCAGGCAGAAAACATTATCCACTTGTTTACTCTGACCAAC
TTGGGCGCGCCTGCAGCCTTCAAGTACTTCGACACCACCATAGACAGAAAGCGGTACACCTCTACAAAGG
AGGTCCTGGACGCCACACTGATTCATCAGTCAATTACGGGGCTCTATGAAACAAGAATCGACCTCTCTCA
GCTCGGTGGAGACAGCAGGGCTGACCCCAAGAAGAAGAGGAAGGTGTGAAAGGGTTCGATCCCTACCGGT
TAGTAATGAGTTTAAACGGGGGAGGCTAACTGAAACACGGAAGGAGACAATACCGGAAGGAACCCGCGCT
ATGACGGCAATAAAAAGACAGAATAAAACGCACGGGTGTTGGGTCGTTTGTTCATAAACGCGGGGTTCGG
TCCCAGGGCTGGCACTCTGTCGATACCCCACCGAGACCCCATTGGGGCCAATACGCCCGCGTTTCTTCCT
TTTCCCCACCCCACCCCCCAAGTTCGGGTGAAGGCCCAGGGCTCGCAGCCAACGTCGGGGCGGCAGGCCC
TGCCATAGCAGATCTGCGAAATCGGATCCGCGGCCGCACTGATTCTAGCTGCAGAGGCTCCGGTGCCCGT
CAGTGGGCAGAGCGCACATCGCCCACAGTCCCCGAGAAGTTGGGGGGAGGGGTCGGCAATTGAACCGGTG
CCTAGAGAAGGTGGCGCGGGGTAAACTGGGAAAGTGATGTCGTGTACTGGCTCCGCCTTTTTCCCGAGGG
TGGGGGAGAACCGTATATAAGTGCAGTAGTCGCCGTGAACGTTCTTTTTCGCAACGGGTTTGCCGCCAGA
ACACAGGATCCTCGAGCCACCATGGTGAGCAAGGGCGAGGAGCTGTTCACCGGGGTGGTGCCCATCCTGG
TCGAGCTGGACGGCGACGTAAACGGCCACAAGTTCAGCGTGAGGGGCGAGGGCGAGGGCGATGCCACCAA
CGGCAAGCTGACCCTGAAGTTCATCTGCACCACCGGCAAGCTGCCCGTGCCCTGGCCCACCCTCGTGACC
ACCCTGAGCCACGGCGTGCAGTGCTTCGCCCGCTACCCCGACCACATGAAGCAGCACGACTTCTTCAAGT
CCGCCATGCCCGAAGGCTACGTCCAGGAGCGCACCATCTTCTTCAAGGACGACGGCACCTACAAGACCCG
CGCCGAGGTGAAGTTCGAGGGCGACACCCTAGTGAACCGCATCGAGCTGAAGGGCGTCGACTTCAAGGAG
GACGGCAACATCCTGGGGCACAAGCTGGAGTACAACTTCAACAGCCACAACATCTATATCATGGCCGTCA
AGCAGAAGAACGGCATCAAGGTGAACTTCAAGATCCGCCACAACGTGGAGGACGGCAGCGTGCAGCTCGC
CGACCACTACCAGCAGAACACCCCCATCGGCGACGGCCCCGTGCTGCTGCCCGACAGCCACTACCTGAGC
ACCCAGTCCGTGCTGAGCAAAGACCCCAACGAGAAGCGCGATCACATGGTCCTGCTGGAGTTCCGCACCG
CCGCCGGGATCACTCTCGGCATGGACGAGCTGTACAAGTAAGTTAACTTGTTTATTGCAGCTTATAATGG
TTACAAATAAAGCAATAGCATCACAAATTTCACAAATAAAGCATTTTTTTCACTGCATTCTAGTTGTGGT
TTGTCCAAACTCATCAATGTATCTTATCATGTCTGGAATTGACTCAAATGATGTCAATTAGTCTATCAGA
AGCTCATCTGGTCTCCCTTCCGGGGGACAAGACATCCCTGTTTAATATTTAAACAGCAGTGTTCCCAAAC
TGGGTTCTTATATCCCTTGCTCTGGTCAACCAGGTTGCAGGGTTTCCTGTCCTCACAGGAACGAAGTCCC
TAAAGAAACAGTGGCAGCCAGGTTTAGCCCCGGAATTGACTGGATTCCTTTTTTAGGGCCCATTGGTATG
GCTTTTTCCCCGTATCCCCCCAGGTGTCTGCAGGCTCAAAGAGCAGCGAGAAGCGTTCAGAGGAAAGCGA
TCCCGTGCCACCTTCCCCGTGCCCGGGCTGTCCCCGCACGCTGCCGGCTCGGGGATGCGGGGGGAGCGCC
GGACCGGAGCGGAGCCCCGGGCGGCTCGCTGCTGCCCCCTAGCGGGGGAGGGACGTAATTACATCCCTGG
GGGCTTTGGGGGGGGGCTGTCCCTGATATCTATAACAAGAAAATATATATATAATAAGTTATCACGTAAG
TAGAACATGAAATAACAATATAATTATCGTATGAGTTAAATCTTAAAAGTCACGTAAAAGATAATCATGC
GTCATTTTGACTCACGCGGTCGTTATAGTTCAAAATCAGTGACACTTACCGCATTGACAAGCACGCCTCA
CGGGAGCTCCAAGCGGCGACTGAGATGTCCTAAATGCACAGCGACGGATTCGCGCTATTTAGAAAGAGAG
AGCAATATTTCAAGAATGCATGCGTCAATTTTACGCAGACTATCTTTCTAGGGTTAATCTAGCTGCATCA
GGATCATATCGTCGGGTCTTTTTTCCGGCTCAGTCATCGCCCAAGCTGGCGCTATCTGGGCATCGGGGAG
GAAGAAGCCCGTGCCTTTTCCCGCGAGGTTGAAGCGGCATGGAAAGAGTTTGCCGAGGATGACTGCTGCT
GCATTGACGTTGAGCGAAAACGCACGTTTACCATGATGATTCGGGAAGGTGTGGCCATGCACGCCTTTAA
CGGTGAACTGTTCGTTCAGGCCACCTGGGATACCAGTTCGTCGCGGCTTTTCCGGACACAGTTCCGGATG
GTCAGCCCGAAGCGCATCAGCAACCCGAACAATACCGGCGACAGCCGGAACTGCCGTGCCGGTGTGCAGA
TTAATGACAGCGGTGCGGCGCTGGGATATTACGTCAGCGAGGACGGGTATCCTGGCTGGATGCCGCAGAA
ATGGACATGGATACCCCGTGAGTTACCCGGCGGGCGCGCTTGGCGTAATCATGGTCATAGCTGTTTCCTG
TGTGAAATTGTTATCCGCTCACAATTCCACACAACATACGAGCCGGAAGCATAAAGTGTAAAGCCTGGGG
TGCCTAATGAGTGAGCTAACTCACATTAATTGCGTTGCGCTCACTGCCCGCTTTCCAGTCGGGAAACCTG
TCGTGCCAGCTGCATTAATGAATCGGCCAACGCGCGGGGAGAGGCGGTTTGCGTATTGGGCGCTCTTCCG
CTTCCTCGCTCACTGACTCGCTGCGCTCGGTCGTTCGGCTGCGGCGAGCGGTATCAGCTCACTCAAAGGC
GGTAATACGGTTATCCACAGAATCAGGGGATAACGCAGGAAAGAACATGTGAGCAAAAGGCCAGCAAAAG
GCCAGGAACCGTAAAAAGGCCGCGTTGCTGGCGTTTTTCCATAGGCTCCGCCCCCCTGACGAGCATCACA
AAAATCGACGCTCAAGTCAGAGGTGGCGAAACCCGACAGGACTATAAAGATACCAGGCGTTTCCCCCTGG
AAGCTCCCTCGTGCGCTCTCCTGTTCCGACCCTGCCGCTTACCGGATACCTGTCCGCCTTTCTCCCTTCG
GGAAGCGTGGCGCTTTCTCATAGCTCACGCTGTAGGTATCTCAGTTCGGTGTAGGTCGTTCGCTCCAAGC
TGGGCTGTGTGCACGAACCCCCCGTTCAGCCCGACCGCTGCGCCTTATCCGGTAACTATCGTCTTGAGTC
CAACCCGGTAAGACACGACTTATCGCCACTGGCAGCAGCCACTGGTAACAGGATTAGCAGAGCGAGGTAT
GTAGGCGGTGCTACAGAGTTCTTGAAGTGGTGGCCTAACTACGGCTACACTAGAAGAACAGTATTTGGTA
TCTGCGCTCTGCTGAAGCCAGTTACCTTCGGAAAAAGAGTTGGTAGCTCTTGATCCGGCAAACAAACCAC
CGCTGGTAGCGGTGGTTTTTTTGTTTGCAAGCAGCAGATTACGCGCAGAAAAAAAGGATCTCAAGAAGAT
CCTTTGATCTTTTCTACGGGGTCTGACGCTCAGTGGAACGAAAACTCACGTTAAGGGATTTTGGTCATGA
GATTATCAAAAAGGATCTTCACCTAGATCCTTTTAAATTAAAAATGAAGTTTTAAATCAATCTAAAGTAT
ATATGAGTAAACTTGGTCTGACAGTTACCAATGCTTAATCAGTGAGGCACCTATCTCAGCGATCTGTCTA
TTTCGTTCATCCATAGTTGCCTGACTCCCCGTCGTGTAGATAACTACGATACGGGAGGGCTTACCATCTG
GCCCCAGTGCTGCAATGATACCGCGAGACCCACGCTCACCGGCTCCAGATTTATCAGCAATAAACCAGCC
AGCCGGAAGGGCCGAGCGCAGAAGTGGTCCTGCAACTTTATCCGCCTCCATCCAGTCTATTAATTGTTGC
CGGGAAGCTAGAGTAAGTAGTTCGCCAGTTAATAGTTTGCGCAACGTTGTTGCCATTGCTACAGGCATCG
TGGTGTCACGCTCGTCGTTTGGTATGGCTTCATTCAGCTCCGGTTCCCAACGATCAAGGCGAGTTACATG
ATCCCCCATGTTGTGCAAAAAAGCGGTTAGCTCCTTCGGTCCTCCGATCGTTGTCAGAAGTAAGTTGGCC
GCAGTGTTATCACTCATGGTTATGGCAGCACTGCATAATTCTCTTACTGTCATGCCATCCGTAAGATGCT
TTTCTGTGACTGGTGAGTACTCAACCAAGTCATTCTGAGAATAGTGTATGCGGCGACCGAGTTGCTCTTG
CCCGGCGTCAATACGGGATAATACCGCGCCACATAGCAGAACTTTAAAAGTGCTCATCATTGGAAAACGT
TCTTCGGGGCGAAAACTCTCAAGGATCTTACCGCTGTTGAGATCCAGTTCGATGTAACCCACTCGTGCAC
CCAACTGATCTTCAGCATCTTTTACTTTCACCAGCGTTTCTGGGTGAGCAAAAACAGGAAGGCAAAATGC
CGCAAAAAAGGGAATAAGGGCGACACGGAAATGTTGAATACTCATACTCTTCCTTTTTCAATATTATTGA
AGCATTTATCAGGGTTATTGTCTCATGAGCGGATACATATTTGAATGTATTTAGAAAAATAAACAAATAG
GGGTTCCGCGCACATTTCCCCGAAAAGTGCCACCTAAATTGTAAGCGTTAATATTTTGTTAAAATTCGCG
TTAAATTTTTGTTAAATCAGCTCATTTTTTAACCAATAGGCCGAAATCGGCAAAATCCCTTATAAATCAA
AAGAATAGACCGAGATAGGGT
[37 nt withheld, positions 10382-10418]
AAAGAACGTGGACTCCAACGTCAAAGG
[49 nt withheld, positions 10446-10494]
T
[91 nt withheld, positions 10496-10586]
G
[124 nt withheld, positions 10588-10711]
CCCATTCGCCATTCAGGCTGCGCAACTGTTGGGAAGGGCGATCGGTGCGGGCCTCTTCGCTATTACGCCA
GCTGGCGAAAGGGGGATGTGCTGCAAGGCGATTAAGTTGGGTAACGCCAGGGTTTTCCCAGTCACGACGT
TGTAAAACGACGGCCAGTGAGCGCGCCTCGTTCATTCACGTTTTTGAACCCGTGGAGGACGGGCAGACTC
GCGGTGCAAATGTGTTTTACAGCGTGATGGAGCAGATGAAGATGCTCGACACGCTGCAGAACACGCAGCT
AGATTAACCCTAGAAAGATAATCATATTGTGACGTACGTTAAAGATAATCATGTGTAAAATTGACGCATG
TGTTTTATCGGTCTGTATATCGAGGTTTATTTATTAATTTGAATAGATATTAAGTTTTATTATATTTACA
CTTACATACTAATAATAAATTCAACAAACAATTTATTTATGTTTATTTATTTATTAAAAAAAACAAAAAC
TCAAAATTTCTTCTATAAAGTAACAAAACTTTTATGAGGGACAGCCCCCCCCCAAAGCCCCCAGGGATGT
AATTACGTCCCTCCCCCGCTAGGGGGCAGCAGCGAGCCGCCCGGGGCTCCGCTCCGGTCCGGCGCTCCCC
CCGCATCCCCGAGCCGGCAGCGTGCGGGGACAGCCCGGGCACGGGGAAGGTGGCACGGGATCGCTTTCCT
CTGAACGCTTCTCGCTGCTCTTTGAGCCTGCAGACACCTGGGGGGATACGGGGAAAAGGCCTCCACGGCC
GACATTGATTATTGACTAGTTATTAATAGTAATCAATTACGGGGTCATTAGTTCATAGCCCATATATGGA
GTTCCGCGTTACATAACTTACGGTAAATGGCCCGCCTGGCTGACCGCCCAACGACCCCCGCCCATTGACG
TCAATAATGACGTATGTTCCCATAGTAACGCCAATAGGGACTTTCCATTGACGTCAATGGGTGGAGTATT
TACGGTAAACTGCCCACTTGGCAGTACATCAAGTGTATCATATGCCAAGTACGCCCCCTATTGACGTCAA
TGACGGTAAATGGCCCGCCTGGCATTATGCCCAGTACATGACCTTATGGGACTTTCCTACTTGGCAGTAC
ATCTACGTATTAGTCATCGCTATTACCATGGTCGAGGTGAGCCCCACGTTCTGCTTCACTCTCCCCATCT
CCCCCCCCTCCCCACCCCCAATTTTGTATTTATTTATTTTTTAATTATTTTGTGCAGCGATGGGGGCGGG
GGGGGGG
Features (pLannotate 1.2.2; 21 found; start..end, strand, type, name):
    112..1128    +  intron         chimeric intron: chimera between introns from chicken β-actin and rabbit β-globin
   1230..5333    +  CDS            cas9: CAS9_STRP1 - Also known as csn1 From Streptococcus pyogenes serotype M1.
   5465..5513    +  polyA_signal   HSV TK poly(A) signal: herpes simplex virus thymidine kinase polyadenylation signal (Cole and Stacy, 1985)
   5745..5956    +  promoter       EF-1α core promoter: core promoter for human elongation factor EF-1α
   5972..6688    +  CDS            EBFP2: EBFP2 is a basic (constitutively fluorescent) blue fluorescent protein published in 2007, derived from Aequorea victoria. It is reported to be a rapidly-maturing monomer with moderate acid sensitivity.
   6695..6816    +  polyA_signal   SV40 poly(A) signal: SV40 polyadenylation signal
   6834..6926    +  ncRNA          G-CSF SLDE: Accession: RF00183 - G-CSF factor stem-loop destabilising element (SLDE)
   7623..8090    +  CDS            B (fragment): PORTL_LAMBD - Experimental evidence at protein level: Swiss-Prot protein existence level 1. Forms the portal vertex of the capsid (PubMed:6228056, PubMed:6232391). This portal plays critical roles in head assembly, genome packaging, neck/tail attachment, and genome ejection (Probable). The portal protein multimerizes as a single ring-shaped homododecamer arranged around a central channel (PubMed:6232391). Binds to the terminase subunits to form the packaging machine (PubMed:7799432). From Escherichia phage lambda (Bacteriophage lambda).
   8126..8148    -  protein_bind   lac operator (fragment): The lac repressor binds to the lac operator to inhibit transcription in E. coli. This inhibition can be relieved by adding lactose or isopropyl-β-D-thiogalactopyranoside (IPTG). lac repressor encoded by lacI
   8152..8182    -  promoter       lac promoter: promoter for the E. coli lac operon
   8197..8218    -  protein_bind   CAP binding site: CAP binding activates transcription in the presence of cAMP. E. coli catabolite activator protein
   8231..8323    -  CDS            lacI (fragment): lac repressor; lacI; The lac repressor binds to the lac operator to inhibit transcription in E. coli. This inhibition can be relieved by adding lactose or isopropyl-β-D-thiogalactopyranoside (IPTG).
   8506..9094    -  rep_origin     ori: high-copy-number ColE1/pMB1/pBR322/pUC origin of replication
   9265..10125   -  CDS            AmpR: β-lactamase; bla; confers resistance to ampicillin, carbenicillin, and related antibiotics
  10126..10230   -  promoter       AmpR promoter: bla
  10283..10711   -  rep_origin     f1 ori (sequence partly withheld): f1 bacteriophage origin of replication; arrow indicates direction of (+) strand synthesis
  10716..10871   -  CDS            lacZα (fragment): LacZα fragment of β-galactosidase; lacZ fragment
  10873..10992   +  CDS            B (fragment): PORTL_LAMBD - Experimental evidence at protein level: Swiss-Prot protein existence level 1. Forms the portal vertex of the capsid (PubMed:6228056, PubMed:6232391). This portal plays critical roles in head assembly, genome packaging, neck/tail attachment, and genome ejection (Probable). The portal protein multimerizes as a single ring-shaped homododecamer arranged around a central channel (PubMed:6232391). Binds to the terminase subunits to form the packaging machine (PubMed:7799432). From Escherichia phage lambda (Bacteriophage lambda).
  11482..11861   +  enhancer       CMV enhancer: human cytomegalovirus immediate early enhancer
  11863..11978   +  promoter       chicken β-actin promoter (fragment): contains a 21-bp deletion relative to the standard chicken β-actin promoter
  11964..111     +  promoter       chicken β-actin promoter (fragment) (across the origin): contains a 21-bp deletion relative to the standard chicken β-actin promoter
