[The description below was written by a language model from this plasmid's Addgene catalogue record and pLannotate feature annotations shown in this document.]
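Description:
NAX_CAGGS_CAS9_EBFP2 is a piggyBac-compatible mammalian expression plasmid built on the pB-CAGGS backbone and designed to deliver Streptococcus pyogenes Cas9 for CRISPR genome engineering. It is propagated in E. coli through a high-copy ColE1/pUC-type origin and selected with ampicillin via the β-lactamase gene. An f1 origin and remnants of a lac promoter/operator and lacZα region are carried over from the parental cloning vector. The annotated sequence is about 12 kb and is flagged as a partial NGS result.

The payload consists of two independent transcription units in the same orientation. The first is a CAGGS (CAG) promoter, made up of the CMV immediate-early enhancer, the chicken β-actin promoter and a chimeric chicken β-actin/rabbit β-globin intron. It gives strong constitutive expression of the Cas9 coding sequence, which is terminated by an HSV thymidine kinase polyadenylation signal. The second unit uses the EF-1α core promoter to express the blue fluorescent protein EBFP2, followed by an SV40 poly(A) signal. EBFP2 is recorded as the selectable marker, so cells carrying the construct would be identified or sorted by blue fluorescence rather than by drug resistance.

The piggyBac inverted terminal repeats implied by the stated purpose are not called out in the automated feature table. The short hits annotated as lambda portal protein fragments lie on either side of the bacterial backbone, but the record does not explain them. With a piggyBac transposase supplied separately, a construct of this type is normally used to integrate the cassette into the genome and generate stable Cas9-expressing mammalian cell lines. Guide RNAs are not encoded here and would have to be provided from another vector.
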