Addgene plasmid #167857: NAX_CAGGS_CAS9_EBFP2
Purpose: PiggyBac compatible plasmid expressing spCas9
Depositing lab: Alejandro Chavez & Nan Cher Yeo. Depositing organization: Columbia University. Publication: Generation and application of a versatile CRISPR toolkit for mammalian cell engineering. Nghi Dang , Alissa Lance-Byrne, Angela Tung, Xiaoge Guo, Ryan J Cecchi, Joanna Buchthal, Alejandro Chavez, Nan Cher Yeo. Synthetic Biology, Volume 6, Issue 1, 2021 10.1093/synbio/ysab033.
Backbone
  Vector backbone: pB-CAGGS
  Vector type: CRISPR
  Selectable markers: EBFP2
Growth in bacteria
  Bacterial resistance: Ampicillin, 100 μg/mL
  Growth temperature: 30°C
  Growth strain: NEB Stable
  Copy number: High Copy
Gene/Insert
  Gene/Insert name: Cas9
  Species: Synthetic
  Cloning method: Gibson Cloning
Terms and licenses: Academic/Nonprofit Terms; Industry Terms: Not Available to Industry
How to cite: NAX_CAGGS_CAS9_EBFP2 was a gift from Alejandro Chavez & Nan Cher Yeo (Addgene plasmid # 167857 ; http://n2t.net/addgene:167857 ; RRID:Addgene_167857)
